Addgene plasmid #52031: FGG
Purpose: Expresses full-length Fibrinogen gamma chain precursor ectodomain in mammalian cells. Stop codon before C-terminal rat Cd4d3+4 tag, biotinylation sequence and His tag.
Depositing lab: Gavin Wright. Depositing organization: Wellcome Sanger Institute. Publication: A human platelet receptor protein microarray identifies FcepsilonR1alpha as an activating PEAR1 ligand. Sun Y, Vandenbriele C, Kauskot A, Verhamme P, Hoylaerts MF, Wright GJ. Mol Cell Proteomics. 2015 Feb 23. pii: mcp.M114.046946. 10.1074/mcp.M114.046946 PubMed 25713122.
Backbone
  Vector backbone: pTT3
  Backbone manufacturer: Yves Durocher, NRC
  Backbone size w/o insert (bp): 6618
  Total vector size (bp): 8000
  Modifications to backbone: Stop codon at amino acid 454, no translation of rat CD4 d3+4, enzymatic biotinylation sequence, linker and His tag (CD4d3+4-BioLHis).
  Vector type: Mammalian Expression
Growth in bacteria
  Bacterial resistance: Ampicillin, 100 μg/mL
  Growth temperature: 37°C
  Growth strain: Top10
  Copy number: High Copy
Gene/Insert
  Gene/Insert name: FGG (alt name: Fibrinogen gamma chain precursor)
  Species: H. sapiens (human)
  Insert size (bp): 1382
  Mutation: Stop Codon at amino acid 454, before CD4, bio and His tags
  Entrez Gene: FGG
  Promoter: CMV
  Tag / fusion protein: rat CD4 d3+4 (C terminal on backbone); enzymatic biotinylation sequence (C terminal on backbone); His tag (C terminal on backbone)
  Cloning method: Restriction Enzyme; 5′ cloning site NotI (not destroyed); 3′ cloning site AscI (not destroyed)
  Sequencing primers: 5′ CMV-fwd
Resource information
  A portion of this plasmid was derived from a plasmid made by: Insert was chemically synthesised.
Terms and licenses: Academic/Nonprofit Terms; Industry Terms: Not Available to Industry
Depositor comments: Article ref 83 Co-transfect with FGA-bio-His (Addgene 52029) and FGB (Addgene 52030) to create the fibrinogen trimer
How to cite: FGG was a gift from Gavin Wright (Addgene plasmid # 52031 ; http://n2t.net/addgene:52031 ; RRID:Addgene_52031)
