[The description below was written by a language model from this plasmid's Addgene catalogue record and pLannotate feature annotations shown in this document.]
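Description:
FGG is a mammalian expression plasmid built on the pTT3 backbone, designed for transient production of the human fibrinogen gamma chain precursor as a secreted protein. It is about 8 kb in total. In E. coli it is maintained at high copy through a ColE1/pUC-type origin and selected with ampicillin via the β-lactamase gene. The backbone also carries a fragment of the Epstein-Barr virus oriP, which supports episomal retention in cells expressing EBNA1. Remnants of lac regulatory elements are also annotated and appear to be cloning-vector carry-over.

Expression is driven by the CMV immediate early enhancer and promoter. These are followed by adenovirus-derived leader and splice sequences and a chimeric intron fragment, which typically enhance transcript processing, and the cassette is terminated by a rabbit β-globin polyadenylation signal. The chemically synthesised FGG insert of roughly 1.4 kb sits between retained NotI and AscI sites. A short fragment resembling an immunoglobulin heavy chain signal sequence is annotated just upstream, though the record does not say whether it contributes to the expressed protein.

Downstream, the backbone encodes rat Cd4 domains 3 and 4, an enzymatic biotinylation sequence, a linker and a His tag. A stop codon at position 454 ends translation before these elements, so the gamma chain is produced untagged even though the Cd4 coding sequence is still present in the plasmid. According to the depositor, the construct is meant to be co-transfected with a biotinylatable, His-tagged FGA plasmid and an FGB plasmid to assemble the three-chain fibrinogen complex, with the tags supplied by the alpha chain alone. This was done in the context of a human platelet receptor protein interaction screen.
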