Features (pLannotate 1.2.2; 19 found; start..end, strand, type, name):
    713..768     +  polyA_signal   β-globin poly(A) signal: rabbit β-globin polyadenylation signal (Gil and Proudfoot, 1987)
   1282..2963    -  rep_origin     oriP (fragment): Epstein-Barr virus oriP replication origin (Yates et al., 2000)
   3090..3194    +  promoter       AmpR promoter: bla
   3195..4055    +  CDS            AmpR: β-lactamase; bla; confers resistance to ampicillin, carbenicillin, and related antibiotics
   4226..4814    +  rep_origin     ori: high-copy-number ColE1/pMB1/pBR322/pUC origin of replication
   4997..5089    +  CDS            lacI (fragment): lac repressor; lacI; The lac repressor binds to the lac operator to inhibit transcription in E. coli. This inhibition can be relieved by adding lactose or isopropyl-β-D-thiogalactopyranoside (IPTG).
   5102..5123    +  protein_bind   CAP binding site: CAP binding activates transcription in the presence of cAMP. E. coli catabolite activator protein
   5138..5168    +  promoter       lac promoter: promoter for the E. coli lac operon
   5176..5192    +  protein_bind   lac operator: The lac repressor binds to the lac operator to inhibit transcription in E. coli. This inhibition can be relieved by adding lactose or isopropyl-β-D-thiogalactopyranoside (IPTG). lac repressor encoded by lacI
   5262..5278    +  promoter       tet promoter (fragment): E. coli promoter for tetracycline efflux protein gene
   5288..5313    -  CDS            bla(M) (fragment): β-lactamase lacking the signal sequence; bla(M); allows cytosolic expression of β-lactamase
   5487..5866    +  enhancer       CMV enhancer: human cytomegalovirus immediate early enhancer
   5868..6067    +  promoter       CMV promoter: human cytomegalovirus (CMV) immediate early promoter
   6135..6173    +  misc_feature   Ad SA (fragment): adenovirus major late transcript splice acceptor (Friedrich and Soriano, 1991)
   6206..6415    -  CDS            PTP (fragment): TERM_ADE02 - Experimental evidence at protein level: Swiss-Prot protein existence level 1. Protein covalently bound to the viral DNA that acts as a primer for viral genomic replication by DNA strand displacement. Assembles on the viral origin of replication in an initiation complex with viral polymerase, DBP, host NFIA and host POU2F1/OCT1. During initiation, the polymerase covalently couples the first dCTP with Ser- 580 of pTP. The terminal protein stimulates the template activity over 20 fold compared to protein-free templates. Neo-synthesized viral genomes are linked to two preterminal prot
   6446..6535    +  intron         chimeric intron (fragment): chimera between introns from adenovirus and immunoglobulin heavy chain genes
   6554..6600    +  CDS            IgH signal sequence (fragment): signal sequence from the mouse immunoglobulin heavy chain variable region
   6631..7989    +  CDS            FGG: FIBG_HUMAN - Experimental evidence at protein level: Swiss-Prot protein existence level 1. Together with fibrinogen alpha (FGA) and fibrinogen beta (FGB), polymerizes to form an insoluble fibrin matrix. Has a major function in hemostasis as one of the primary components of blood clots. In addition, functions during the early stages of wound repair to stabilize the lesion and guide cell migration during re- epithelialization. Was originally thought to be essential for platelet aggregation, based on in vitro studies using anticoagulated blood. However, subsequent studies have shown that it is no
   7993..553     +  CDS            Cd4 (fragment) (across the origin): CD4_RAT - Experimental evidence at protein level: Swiss-Prot protein existence level 1. Integral membrane glycoprotein that plays an essential role in the immune response and serves multiple functions in responses against both external and internal offenses. In T-cells, functions primarily as a coreceptor for MHC class II molecule:peptide complex. The antigens presented by class II peptides are derived from extracellular proteins while class I peptides are derived from cytosolic proteins. Interacts simultaneously with the T-cell receptor (TCR) and the MHC class II presented by antigen presenti
>Addgene plasmid #52031 | FGG | depositor full sequence | sequence record 80106 | FGG sequence 8000 bps
GTCGACCTCCATCACGGCCTATAAGAGTGAGGGGGAGTCAGCGGAGTTCTCCTTCCCACTCAACCTTGGA
GAGGAAAGCCTGCAGGGAGAGTTGAGATGGAAGGCAGAGAAGGCTCCTTCTTCCCAGTCCTGGATCACCT
TCTCCCTAAAGAACCAAAAGGTGTCTGTGCAGAAGTCTACTAGCAACCCCAAGTTCCAGCTGTCCGAAAC
GCTCCCACTCACCCTTCAGATACCCCAGGTCTCCCTTCAGTTTGCTGGTTCTGGCAACCTGACCCTGACT
CTGGACAGAGGGATACTGTATCAGGAAGTGAACCTGGTGGTGATGAAAGTGACTCAGCCCGACAGCAACA
CTTTGACCTGTGAGGTGATGGGACCCACCTCACCCAAGATGAGACTGATCTTGAAGCAGGAGAATCAGGA
GGCCAGGGTCTCCAGGCAGGAGAAAGTGATTCAAGTGCAGGCCCCTGAAGCAGGGGTGTGGCAATGTCTA
CTGAGTGAAGGTGAAGAGGTCAAGATGGACTCCAAGATCCAGGTTTTATCCAAAGGGTTGAATTCCGGCA
GCCTGCACCACATCCTGGACGCCCAGAAGATGCTGTGGAACCACAGGGACAGGAACCTGCCTCCTCTGGC
CCCTCTGGGCCCCCACCACCATCACCACCATTGAGTCTAGACACGTGATTAATTAAGGATCCCCCGACCT
CGACCTCTGGCTAATAAAGGAAATTTATTTTCATTGCAATAGTGTGTTGGAATTTTTTGTGTCTCTCACT
CGGAAGGACATATGGGAGGGCAAATCATTTGGTCGAGATCCCTCGGAGATCTCTAGCTAGAGGATCGATC
CCCGCCCCGGACGAACTAAACCTGACTACGACATCTCTGCCCCTTCTTCGCGGGGCAGTGCATGTAATCC
CTTCAGTTGGTTGGTACAACTTGCCAACTGGGCCCTGTTCCACATGTGACACGGGGGGGGACCAAACACA
AAGGGGTTCTCTGACTGTAGTTGACATCCTTATAAATGGATGTGCACATTTGCCAACACTGAGTGGCTTT
CATCCTGGAGCAGACTTTGCAGTCTGTGGACTGCAACACAACATTGCCTTTATGTGTAACTCTTGGCTGA
AGCTCTTACACCAATGCTGGGGGACATGTACCTCCCAGGGGCCCAGGAAGACTACGGGAGGCTACACCAA
CGTCAATCAGAGGGGCCTGTGTAGCTACCGATAAGCGGACCCTCAAGAGGGCATTAGCAATAGTGTTTAT
AAGGCCCCCTTGTTAACCCTAAACGGGTAGCATATGCTTCCCGGGTAGTAGTATATACTATCCAGACTAA
CCCTAATTCAATAGCATATGTTACCCAACGGGAAGCATATGCTATCGAATTAGGGTTAGTAAAAGGGTCC
TAAGGAACAGCGATATCTCCCACCCCATGAGCTGTCACGGTTTTATTTACATGGGGTCAGGATTCCACGA
GGGTAGTGAACCATTTTAGTCACAAGGGCAGTGGCTGAAGATCAAGGAGCGGGCAGTGAACTCTCCTGAA
TCTTCGCCTGCTTCTTCATTCTCCTTCGTTTAGCTAATAGAATAACTGCTGAGTTGTGAACAGTAAGGTG
TATGTGAGGTGCTCGAAAACAAGGTTTCAGGTGACGCCCCCAGAATAAAATTTGGACGGGGGGTTCAGTG
GTGGCATTGTGCTATGACACCAATATAACCCTCACAAACCCCTTGGGCAATAAATACTAGTGTAGGAATG
AAACATTCTGAATATCTTTAACAATAGAAATCCATGGGGTGGGGACAAGCCGTAAAGACTGGATGTCCAT
CTCACACGAATTTATGGCTATGGGCAACACATAATCCTAGTGCAATATGATACTGGGGTTATTAAGATGT
GTCCCAGGCAGGGACCAAGACAGGTGAACCATGTTGTTACACTCTATTTGTAACAAGGGGAAAGAGAGTG
GACGCCGACAGCAGCGGACTCCACTGGTTGTCTCTAACACCCCCGAAAATTAAACGGGGCTCCACGCCAA
TGGGGCCCATAAACAAAGACAAGTGGCCACTCTTTTTTTTGAAATTGTGGAGTGGGGGCACGCGTCAGCC
CCCACACGCCGCCCTGCGGTTTTGGACTGTAAAATAAGGGTGTAATAACTTGGCTGATTGTAACCCCGCT
AACCACTGCGGTCAAACCACTTGCCCACAAAACCACTAATGGCACCCCGGGGAATACCTGCATAAGTAGG
TGGGCGGGCCAAGATAGGGGCGCGATTGCTGCGATCTGGAGGACAAATTACACACACTTGCGCCTGAGCG
CCAAGCACAGGGTTGTTGGTCCTCATATTCACGAGGTCGCTGAGAGCACGGTGGGCTAATGTTGCCATGG
GTAGCATATACTACCCAAATATCTGGATAGCATATGCTATCCTAATCTATATCTGGGTAGCATAGGCTAT
CCTAATCTATATCTGGGTAGCATATGCTATCCTAATCTATATCTGGGTAGTATATGCTATCCTAATTTAT
ATCTGGGTAGCATAGGCTATCCTAATCTATATCTGGGTAGCATATGCTATCCTAATCTATATCTGGGTAG
TATATGCTATCCTAATCTGTATCCGGGTAGCATATGCTATCCTAATAGAGATTAGGGTAGTATATGCTAT
CCTAATTTATATCTGGGTAGCATATACTACCCAAATATCTGGATAGCATATGCTATCCTAATCTATATCT
GGGTAGCATATGCTATCCTAATCTATATCTGGGTAGCATAGGCTATCCTAATCTATATCTGGGTAGCATA
TGCTATCCTAATCTATATCTGGGTAGTATATGCTATCCTAATTTATATCTGGGTAGCATAGGCTATCCTA
ATCTATATCTGGGTAGCATATGCTATCCTAATCTATATCTGGGTAGTATATGCTATCCTAATCTGTATCC
GGGTAGCATATGCTATCCTCATGATAAGCTGTCAAACATGAGAATTTTCTTGAAGACGAAAGGGCCTCGT
GATACGCCTATTTTTATAGGTTAATGTCATGATAATAATGGTTTCTTAGACGTCAGGTGGCACTTTTCGG
GGAAATGTGCGCGGAACCCCTATTTGTTTATTTTTCTAAATACATTCAAATATGTATCCGCTCATGAGAC
AATAACCCTGATAAATGCTTCAATAATATTGAAAAAGGAAGAGTATGAGTATTCAACATTTCCGTGTCGC
CCTTATTCCCTTTTTTGCGGCATTTTGCCTTCCTGTTTTTGCTCACCCAGAAACGCTGGTGAAAGTAAAA
GATGCTGAAGATCAGTTGGGTGCACGAGTGGGTTACATCGAACTGGATCTCAACAGCGGTAAGATCCTTG
AGAGTTTTCGCCCCGAAGAACGTTTTCCAATGATGAGCACTTTTAAAGTTCTGCTATGTGGCGCGGTATT
ATCCCGTGTTGACGCCGGGCAAGAGCAACTCGGTCGCCGCATACACTATTCTCAGAATGACTTGGTTGAG
TACTCACCAGTCACAGAAAAGCATCTTACGGATGGCATGACAGTAAGAGAATTATGCAGTGCTGCCATAA
CCATGAGTGATAACACTGCGGCCAACTTACTTCTGACAACGATCGGAGGACCGAAGGAGCTAACCGCTTT
TTTGCACAACATGGGGGATCATGTAACTCGCCTTGATCGTTGGGAACCGGAGCTGAATGAAGCCATACCA
AACGACGAGCGTGACACCACGATGCCTGCAGCAATGGCAACAACGTTGCGCAAACTATTAACTGGCGAAC
TACTTACTCTAGCTTCCCGGCAACAATTAATAGACTGGATGGAGGCGGATAAAGTTGCAGGACCACTTCT
GCGCTCGGCCCTTCCGGCTGGCTGGTTTATTGCTGATAAATCTGGAGCCGGTGAGCGTGGGTCTCGCGGT
ATCATTGCAGCACTGGGGCCAGATGGTAAGCCCTCCCGTATCGTAGTTATCTACACGACGGGGAGTCAGG
CAACTATGGATGAACGAAATAGACAGATCGCTGAGATAGGTGCCTCACTGATTAAGCATTGGTAACTGTC
AGACCAAGTTTACTCATATATACTTTAGATTGATTTAAAACTTCATTTTTAATTTAAAAGGATCTAGGTG
AAGATCCTTTTTGATAATCTCATGACCAAAATCCCTTAACGTGAGTTTTCGTTCCACTGAGCGTCAGACC
CCGTAGAAAAGATCAAAGGATCTTCTTGAGATCCTTTTTTTCTGCGCGTAATCTGCTGCTTGCAAACAAA
AAAACCACCGCTACCAGCGGTGGTTTGTTTGCCGGATCAAGAGCTACCAACTCTTTTTCCGAAGGTAACT
GGCTTCAGCAGAGCGCAGATACCAAATACTGTTCTTCTAGTGTAGCCGTAGTTAGGCCACCACTTCAAGA
ACTCTGTAGCACCGCCTACATACCTCGCTCTGCTAATCCTGTTACCAGTGGCTGCTGCCAGTGGCGATAA
GTCGTGTCTTACCGGGTTGGACTCAAGACGATAGTTACCGGATAAGGCGCAGCGGTCGGGCTGAACGGGG
GGTTCGTGCACACAGCCCAGCTTGGAGCGAACGACCTACACCGAACTGAGATACCTACAGCGTGAGCTAT
GAGAAAGCGCCACGCTTCCCGAAGGGAGAAAGGCGGACAGGTATCCGGTAAGCGGCAGGGTCGGAACAGG
AGAGCGCACGAGGGAGCTTCCAGGGGGAAACGCCTGGTATCTTTATAGTCCTGTCGGGTTTCGCCACCTC
TGACTTGAGCGTCGATTTTTGTGATGCTCGTCAGGGGGGCGGAGCCTATGGAAAAACGCCAGCAACGCGG
CCTTTTTACGGTTCCTGGCCTTTTGCTGGCCTTTTGCTCACATGTTCTTTCCTGCGTTATCCCCTGATTC
TGTGGATAACCGTATTACCGCCTTTGAGTGAGCTGATACCGCTCGCCGCAGCCGAACGACCGAGCGCAGC
GAGTCAGTGAGCGAGGAAGCGGAAGAGCGCCCAATACGCAAACCGCCTCTCCCCGCGCGTTGGCCGATTC
ATTAATGCAGCTGGCACGACAGGTTTCCCGACTGGAAAGCGGGCAGTGAGCGCAACGCAATTAATGTGAG
TTAGCTCACTCATTAGGCACCCCAGGCTTTACACTTTATGCTTCCGGCTCGTATGTTGTGTGGAATTGTG
AGCGGATAACAATTTCACACAGGAAACAGCTATGACCATGATTACGCCAAGCTCTAGCTAGAGGTCGACC
AATTCTCATGTTTGACAGCTTATCATCGCAGATCCGGGCAACGTTGTTGCCATTGCTGCAGGCGCAGAAC
TGGTAGGTATGGAAGATCTATACATTGAATCAATATTGGCAATTAGCCATATTAGTCATTGGTTATATAG
CATAAATCAATATTGGCTATTGGCCATTGCATACGTTGTATCTATATCATAATATGTACATTTATATTGG
CTCATGTCCAATATGACCGCCATGTTGACATTGATTATTGACTAGTTATTAATAGTAATCAATTACGGGG
TCATTAGTTCATAGCCCATATATGGAGTTCCGCGTTACATAACTTACGGTAAATGGCCCGCCTGGCTGAC
CGCCCAACGACCCCCGCCCATTGACGTCAATAATGACGTATGTTCCCATAGTAACGCCAATAGGGACTTT
CCATTGACGTCAATGGGTGGAGTATTTACGGTAAACTGCCCACTTGGCAGTACATCAAGTGTATCATATG
CCAAGTCCGCCCCCTATTGACGTCAATGACGGTAAATGGCCCGCCTGGCATTATGCCCAGTACATGACCT
TACGGGACTTTCCTACTTGGCAGTACATCTACGTATTAGTCATCGCTATTACCATGGTGATGCGGTTTTG
GCAGTACACCAATGGGCGTGGATAGCGGTTTGACTCACGGGGATTTCCAAGTCTCCACCCCATTGACGTC
AATGGGAGTTTGTTTTGGCACCAAAATCAACGGGACTTTCCAAAATGTCGTAATAACCCCGCCCCGTTGA
CGCAAATGGGCGGTAGGCGTGTACGGTGGGAGGTCTATATAAGCAGAGCTCGTTTAGTGAACCGTCAGAT
CCTCACTCTCTTCCGCATCGCTGTCTGCGAGGGCCAGCTGTTGGGCTCGCGGTTGAGGACAAACTCTTCG
CGGTCTTTCCAGTACTCTTGGATCGGAAACCCGTCGGCCTCCGAACGGTACTCCGCCACCGAGGGACCTG
AGCGAGTCCGCATCGACCGGATCGGAAAACCTCTCGAGAAAGGCGTCTAACCAGTCACAGTCGCAAGGTA
GGCTGAGCACCGTGGCGGGCGGCAGCGGGTGGCGGTCGGGGTTGTTTCTGGCGGAGGTGCTGCTGATGAT
GTAATTAAAGTAGGCGGTCTTGAGACGGCGGATGGTCGAGGTGAGGTGTGGCAGGCTTGAGATCCAGCTG
TTGGGGTGAGTACTCCCTCTCAAAAGCGGGCATTACTTCTGCGCTAAGATTGTCAGTTTCCAAAAACGAG
GAGGATTTGATATTCACCTGGCCCGATCTGGCCATACACTTGAGTGACAATGACATCCACTTTGCCTTTC
TCTCCACAGGTGTCCACTCCCAGGTCCAAGTTTAAACTGCGGCCGCCACCATGGTCTGGTCCCTGCACCC
CCGGAACCTGATCCTGTACTTCTACGCCCTGCTGTTCCTGAGCAGCACCTGTGTCGCTTATGTGGCCACC
CGGGACAACTGCTGCATCCTGGACGAGAGATTCGGCAGCTACTGCCCCACCACCTGTGGGATCGCCGACT
TCCTGAGCACCTATCAGACTAAGGTCGACAAGGATCTGCAGAGCCTGGAAGATATCCTGCACCAGGTGGA
GAACAAGACCAGCGAAGTGAAGCAGCTGATCAAGGCCATCCAGCTGACCTACAACCCCGACGAGAGCAGC
AAGCCCAACATGATCGACGCCGCCACCCTGAAGTCCCGGAAGATGCTGGAAGAGATCATGAAGTACGAGG
CCAGCATCCTGACCCACGACAGCAGCATCCGGTATCTGCAGGAAATCTACAACAGCAACAACCAGAAAAT
CGTGAACCTGAAAGAAAAGGTGGCCCAGCTGGAAGCCCAGTGCCAGGAACCCTGCAAGGACACCGTGCAG
ATCCACGACATCACCGGCAAGGACTGCCAGGATATCGCCAACAAGGGCGCCAAGCAGAGCGGCCTGTACT
TCATCAAGCCCCTGAAGGCCAACCAGCAGTTCCTGGTGTACTGCGAGATCGACGGCAGCGGCAACGGCTG
GACCGTGTTCCAGAAGCGGCTGGACGGCAGCGTGGACTTCAAGAAGAATTGGATTCAGTACAAAGAGGGC
TTCGGCCACCTGAGCCCTACCGGCACCACCGAGTTCTGGCTGGGCAACGAGAAGATCCACCTGATCAGCA
CCCAGAGCGCCATCCCTTACGCCCTGCGGGTGGAGCTGGAAGATTGGAACGGCCGGACCAGCACCGCCGA
CTACGCCATGTTCAAAGTGGGACCTGAAGCCGATAAGTACCGGCTGACCTACGCCTACTTTGCCGGCGGA
GATGCCGGCGACGCCTTCGACGGCTTCGACTTCGGCGACGACCCCAGCGACAAGTTCTTCACCAGCCACA
ACGGCATGCAGTTCAGCACCTGGGACAACGACAACGATAAGTTCGAGGGCAACTGCGCCGAGCAGGATGG
CAGCGGGTGGTGGATGAACAAGTGCCACGCCGGGCACCTGAACGGCGTGTACTACCAGGGCGGCACCTAC
AGCAAGGCCAGCACCCCCAACGGCTACGACAACGGCATCATCTGGGCCACCTGGAAAACCCGGTGGTACA
GCATGAAGAAAACCACCATGAAGATCATCCCTTTCAACAGACTGACCATCGGCGAGGGCCAGCAGCATCA
CCTGGGCGGAGCCAAACAGGTCCGGCCTGAGCACCCTGCCGAGACAGAGTACGACAGCCTGTACCCCGAG
GACGACCTGTGAGGCGCGCC
