>Addgene plasmid #52031 | FGG | addgene partial sequence | sequence record 94588 | pMT2-F 5'-TTGCCTTTCTCTCCACAGGT-3'
ACTGCGGCCGCCACCATGGTCTGGTCCCTGCACCCCCGGAACCTGATCCTGTACTTCTACGCCCTGCTGT
TCCTGAGCAGCACCTGTGTCGCTTATGTGGCCACCCGGGACAACTGCTGCATCCTGGACGAGAGATTCGG
CAGCTACTGCCCCACCACCTGTGGGATCGCCGACTTCCTGAGCACCTATCAGACTAAGGTCGACAAGGAT
CTGCAGAGCCTGGAAGATATCCTGCACCAGGTGGAGAACAAGACCAGCGAAGTGAAGCAGCTGATCAAGG
CCATCCAGCTGACCTACAACCCCGACGAGAGCAGCAAGCCCAACATGATCGACGCCGCCACCCTGAAGTC
CCGGAAGATGCTGGAAGAGATCATGAAGTACGAGGCCAGCATCCTGACCCACGACAGCAGCATCCGGTAT
CTGCAGGAAATCTACAACAGCAACAACCAGAAAATCGTGAACCTGAAAGAAAAGGTGGCCCAGCTGGAAG
CCCAGTGCCAGGAACCCTGCAAGGACACCGTGCAGATCCACGACATCACCGGCAAGGACTGCCAGGATAT
CGCCAACAAGGGCGCCAAGCAGAGCGGCCTGTACTTCATCAAGCCCCTGAAGGCCAACCAGCAGTTCCTG
GTGTACTGCGAGATCGACGGCAGCGGCAACGGCTGGACCGTGTTCCAGAAGCGGCTGGACGGCAGCGTGG
ACTTCAAGAAGAATTGGATTCAGTACAAAGAGGGCTTCGGCCACCTGAGCCCTACCGGCACCACCGAGTT
CTGGCTGGGCAACGAGAAGATCCACCTGATCAGCACCCAGAGCGCCATCCCTTACGCCCTGCGGGTGGAG
CTGGAAGATTGGAACGGCCGGACCAGCACCG
