>Addgene plasmid #52031 | FGG | addgene partial sequence | sequence record 94805 | rb_glob_PA_term-R 5'-CCCATATGTCCTTCCGAGTG-3'
ATAAATTTCCTTTATTAGCCAGAGGTCGAGGTCGGGGGATCCTTAATTAATCACGTGTCTAGACTCAATG
GTGGTGATGGTGGTGGGGGCCCAGAGGGGCCAGAGGAGGCAGGTTCCTGTCCCTGTGGTTCCACAGCATC
TTCTGGGCGTCCAGGATGTGGTGCAGGCTGCCGGAATTCAACCCTTTGGATAAAACCTGGATCTTGGAGT
CCATCTTGACCTCTTCACCTTCACTCAGTAGACATTGCCACACCCCTGCTTCAGGGGCCTGCACTTGAAT
CACTTTCTCCTGCCTGGAGACCCTGGCCTCCTGATTCTCCTGCTTCAAGATCAGTCTCATCTTGGGTGAG
GTGGGTCCCATCACCTCACAGGTCAAAGTGTTGCTGTCGGGCTGAGTCACTTTCATCACCACCAGGTTCA
CTTCCTGATACAGTATCCCTCTGTCCAGAGTCAGGGTCAGGTTGCCAGAACCAGCAAACTGAAGGGAGAC
CTGGGGTATCTGAAGGGTGAGTGGGAGCGTTTCGGACAGCTGGAACTTGGGGTTGCTAGTAGACTTCTGC
ACAGACACCTTTTGGTTCTTTAGGGAGAAGGTGATCCAGGACTGGGAAGAAGGAGCCTTCTCTGCCTTCC
ATCTCAACTCTCCCTGCAGGCTTTCCTCTCCAAGGTTGAGTGGGAAGGAGAACTCCGCTGACTCCCCCTC
ACTCTTATAGGCCGTGATGGAGGTCGACGGCGCGCCTCACAGGTCGTCCTCGGGGTACAGGCTGTCGTAC
TCTGTCTCGGCAGGGTGCTCAGGCCGGACCTGTTTGGCTCCGCCCAGGTGATGCTGCTGGCCCTCGCCGA
TGGTCAGTCTGTTG
